>Addgene plasmid #68491 | TOPO mT2 | depositor full sequence | sequence record 128119 | Full plasmid sequence
AGCGCCCAATACGCAAACCGCCTCTCCCCGCGCGTTGGCCGATTCATTAATGCAGCTGGCACGACAGGTT
TCCCGACTGGAAAGCGGGCAGTGAGCGCAACGCAATTAATGTGAGTTAGCTCACTCATTAGGCACCCCAG
GCTTTACACTTTATGCTTCCGGCTCGTATGTTGTGTGGAATTGTGAGCGGATAACAATTTCACACAGGAA
ACAGCTATGACCATGATTACGCCAAGCTATTTAGGTGACACTATAGAATACTCAAGCTATGCATCAAGCT
TGGTACCGAGCTCGGATCCTAACTCGAACGCTAGCTGTGCGATCGTTTACCATGGTGTCCAAGGGCGAGG
AACTGTTCACCGGCGTGGTGCCCATCCTGGTGGAACTGGATGGCGACGTGAACGGCCACAAGTTCAGCGT
GTCCGGCGAGGGCGAAGGCGACGCCACATACGGAAAGCTGACCCTGAAGTTCATCTGCACCACCGGCAAG
CTGCCCGTGCCTTGGCCTACCCTCGTGACCACACTGTCTTGGGGCGTGCAGTGCTTCGCCAGATACCCCG
ACCATATGAAGCAGCACGACTTCTTCAAGAGCGCCATGCCCGAGGGCTACGTGCAGGAAAGAACCATCTT
CTTTAAAGACGACGGCAACTACAAGACCAGGGCCGAAGTGAAGTTCGAGGGCGACACCCTCGTGAACAGA
ATCGAGCTGAAGGGCATCGACTTCAAAGAGGACGGCAACATCCTGGGCCACAAGCTGGAGTACAACTACT
TCAGCGACAACGTGTACATCACCGCCGACAAGCAGAAGAACGGCATCAAGGCCAACTTCAAGATCCGGCA
CAACATCGAGGACGGCGGCGTGCAGCTGGCCGATCACTACCAGCAGAACACCCCTATCGGCGACGGCCCT
GTGCTGCTGCCTGACAACCACTACCTGAGCACCCAGAGCAAGCTGAGCAAGGACCCCAACGAGAAGAGGG
ACCACATGGTGCTGCTGGAATTCGTGACCGCCGCTGGCATCACCCTGGGCATGGACGAGCTGTACAAGAA
ACGTTGTTGTTTGGGGTTGAATTACTCTGGATCCACTAGTAACGGCCGCCAGTGTGCTGGAATTCTGCAG
ATATCCATCACACTGGCGGCCGCTCGAGCATGCATCTAGAGGGCCCAATTCGCCCTATAGTGAGTCGTAT
TACAATTCACTGGCCGTCGTTTTACAACGTCGTGACTGGGAAAACCCTGGCGTTACCCAACTTAATCGCC
TTGCAGCACATCCCCCTTTCGCCAGCTGGCGTAATAGCGAAGAGGCCCGCACCGATCGCCCTTCCCAACA
GTTGCGCAGCCTATACGTACGGCAGTTTAAGGTTTACACCTATAAAAGAGAGAGCCGTTATCGTCTGTTT
GTGGATGTACAGAGTGATATTATTGACACGCCGGGGCGACGGATGGTGATCCCCCTGGCCAGTGCACGTC
TGCTGTCAGATAAAGTCTCCCGTGAACTTTACCCGGTGGTGCATATCGGGGATGAAAGCTGGCGCATGAT
GACCACCGATATGGCCAGTGTGCCGGTCTCCGTTATCGGGGAAGAAGTGGCTGATCTCAGCCACCGCGAA
AATGACATCAAAAACGCCATTAACCTGATGTTCTGGGGAATATAAATGTCAGGCATGAGATTATCAAAAA
GGATCTTCACCTAGATCCTTTTCACGTAGAAAGCCAGTCCGCAGAAACGGTGCTGACCCCGGATGAATGT
CAGCTACTGGGCTATCTGGACAAGGGAAAACGCAAGCGCAAAGAGAAAGCAGGTAGCTTGCAGTGGGCTT
ACATGGCGATAGCTAGACTGGGCGGTTTTATGGACAGCAAGCGAACCGGAATTGCCAGCTGGGGCGCCCT
CTGGTAAGGTTGGGAAGCCCTGCAAAGTAAACTGGATGGCTTTCTCGCCGCCAAGGATCTGATGGCGCAG
GGGATCAAGCTCTGATCAAGAGACAGGATGAGGATCGTTTCGCATGATTGAACAAGATGGATTGCACGCA
GGTTCTCCGGCCGCTTGGGTGGAGAGGCTATTCGGCTATGACTGGGCACAACAGACAATCGGCTGCTCTG
ATGCCGCCGTGTTCCGGCTGTCAGCGCAGGGGCGCCCGGTTCTTTTTGTCAAGACCGACCTGTCCGGTGC
CCTGAATGAACTGCAAGACGAGGCAGCGCGGCTATCGTGGCTGGCCACGACGGGCGTTCCTTGCGCAGCT
GTGCTCGACGTTGTCACTGAAGCGGGAAGGGACTGGCTGCTATTGGGCGAAGTGCCGGGGCAGGATCTCC
TGTCATCTCACCTTGCTCCTGCCGAGAAAGTATCCATCATGGCTGATGCAATGCGGCGGCTGCATACGCT
TGATCCGGCTACCTGCCCATTCGACCACCAAGCGAAACATCGCATCGAGCGAGCACGTACTCGGATGGAA
GCCGGTCTTGTCGATCAGGATGATCTGGACGAAGAGCATCAGGGGCTCGCGCCAGCCGAACTGTTCGCCA
GGCTCAAGGCGAGCATGCCCGACGGCGAGGATCTCGTCGTGACCCATGGCGATGCCTGCTTGCCGAATAT
CATGGTGGAAAATGGCCGCTTTTCTGGATTCATCGACTGTGGCCGGCTGGGTGTGGCGGACCGCTATCAG
GACATAGCGTTGGCTACCCGTGATATTGCTGAAGAGCTTGGCGGCGAATGGGCTGACCGCTTCCTCGTGC
TTTACGGTATCGCCGCTCCCGATTCGCAGCGCATCGCCTTCTATCGCCTTCTTGACGAGTTCTTCTGAAT
TATTAACGCTTACAATTTCCTGATGCGGTATTTTCTCCTTACGCATCTGTGCGGTATTTCACACCGCATA
CAGGTGGCACTTTTCGGGGAAATGTGCGCGGAACCCCTATTTGTTTATTTTTCTAAATACATTCAAATAT
GTATCCGCTCATGAGACAATAACCCTGATAAATGCTTCAATAATAGCACGTGAGGAGGGCCACCATGGCC
AAGTTGACCAGTGCCGTTCCGGTGCTCACCGCGCGCGACGTCGCCGGAGCGGTCGAGTTCTGGACCGACC
GGCTCGGGTTCTCCCGGGACTTCGTGGAGGACGACTTCGCCGGTGTGGTCCGGGACGACGTGACCCTGTT
CATCAGCGCGGTCCAGGACCAGGTGGTGCCGGACAACACCCTGGCCTGGGTGTGGGTGCGCGGCCTGGAC
GAGCTGTACGCCGAGTGGTCGGAGGTCGTGTCCACGAACTTCCGGGACGCCTCCGGGCCGGCCATGACCG
AGATCGGCGAGCAGCCGTGGGGGCGGGAGTTCGCCCTGCGCGACCCGGCCGGCAACTGCGTGCACTTCGT
GGCCGAGGAGCAGGACTGACACGTGCTAAAACTTCATTTTTAATTTAAAAGGATCTAGGTGAAGATCCTT
TTTGATAATCTCATGACCAAAATCCCTTAACGTGAGTTTTCGTTCCACTGAGCGTCAGACCCCGTAGAAA
AGATCAAAGGATCTTCTTGAGATCCTTTTTTTCTGCGCGTAATCTGCTGCTTGCAAACAAAAAAACCACC
GCTACCAGCGGTGGTTTGTTTGCCGGATCAAGAGCTACCAACTCTTTTTCCGAAGGTAACTGGCTTCAGC
AGAGCGCAGATACCAAATACTGTCCTTCTAGTGTAGCCGTAGTTAGGCCACCACTTCAAGAACTCTGTAG
CACCGCCTACATACCTCGCTCTGCTAATCCTGTTACCAGTGGCTGCTGCCAGTGGCGATAAGTCGTGTCT
TACCGGGTTGGACTCAAGACGATAGTTACCGGATAAGGCGCAGCGGTCGGGCTGAACGGGGGGTTCGTGC
ACACAGCCCAGCTTGGAGCGAACGACCTACACCGAACTGAGATACCTACAGCGTGAGCTATGAGAAAGCG
CCACGCTTCCCGAAGGGAGAAAGGCGGACAGGTATCCGGTAAGCGGCAGGGTCGGAACAGGAGAGCGCAC
GAGGGAGCTTCCAGGGGGAAACGCCTGGTATCTTTATAGTCCTGTCGGGTTTCGCCACCTCTGACTTGAG
CGTCGATTTTTGTGATGCTCGTCAGGGGGGCGGAGCCTATGGAAAAACGCCAGCAACGCGGCCTTTTTAC
GGTTCCTGGCCTTTTGCTGGCCTTTTGCTCACATGTTCTTTCCTGCGTTATCCCCTGATTCTGTGGATAA
CCGTATTACCGCCTTTGAGTGAGCTGATACCGCTCGCCGCAGCCGAACGACCGAGCGCAGCGAGTCAGTG
AGCGAGGAAGCGGAAG
Features (pLannotate 1.2.2; 15 found; start..end, strand, type, name):
      2..94      +  CDS            lacI (fragment): lac repressor; lacI; The lac repressor binds to the lac operator to inhibit transcription in E. coli. This inhibition can be relieved by adding lactose or isopropyl-β-D-thiogalactopyranoside (IPTG).
    107..128     +  protein_bind   CAP binding site: CAP binding activates transcription in the presence of cAMP. E. coli catabolite activator protein
    143..173     +  promoter       lac promoter: promoter for the E. coli lac operon
    181..197     +  protein_bind   lac operator: The lac repressor binds to the lac operator to inhibit transcription in E. coli. This inhibition can be relieved by adding lactose or isopropyl-β-D-thiogalactopyranoside (IPTG). lac repressor encoded by lacI
    239..257     +  promoter       SP6 promoter: promoter for bacteriophage SP6 RNA polymerase
    332..1048    +  CDS            mTurquoise2: mTurquoise2 is a basic (constitutively fluorescent) cyan fluorescent protein published in 2012, derived from Aequorea victoria. It is reported to be a rapidly-maturing monomer with very low acid sensitivity.
   1174..1192    -  promoter       T7 promoter: promoter for bacteriophage T7 RNA polymerase
   1195..1342    +  CDS            lacZα (fragment): LacZα fragment of β-galactosidase; lacZ fragment
   1352..1655    +  CDS            ccdB (fragment): CcdB, a bacterial toxin that poisons DNA gyrase; ccdB; Plasmids containing the ccdB gene cannot be propagated in standard E. coli strains.
   1703..1972    +  CDS            tnpA (fragment): TN5P_ECOLX - Also known as tnp. Experimental evidence at protein level: Swiss-Prot protein existence level 1. Mediates transposition of transposon Tn5 by a 'cut and paste' mechanism. First, the monomeric transposase binds the 19 bp inverted DNA repeats flanking the transposon. Then, dimerization of the DNA- bound transposase creates a synaptic DNA complex. After nicking of the first DNA strand, excision of the transposon proceeds through a series of intermediates. The transposase then mediates the insertion of the transposon at a new site by strand transfer. The activity of the wild- type tran
   2004..2798    +  CDS            NeoR/KanR: aminoglycoside phosphotransferase from Tn5; aph(3')-II (or nptII); confers resistance to neomycin, kanamycin, and G418 (Geneticin®)
   2819..2870    -  misc_feature   bom (fragment): basis of mobility region from pBR322
   2897..2985    +  promoter       AmpR promoter (fragment): bla
   3005..3379    +  CDS            BleoR: antibiotic-binding protein; Sh ble from Streptoalloteichus hindustanus; confers resistance to bleomycin, phleomycin, and Zeocin™
   3517..4105    +  rep_origin     ori: high-copy-number ColE1/pMB1/pBR322/pUC origin of replication
