[The description below was written by a language model from this plasmid's Addgene catalogue record and pLannotate feature annotations shown in this document.]
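Description:
TOPO mT2 is a small bacterial plasmid that serves as a part-donor ("entry") clone in the GMAP modular assembly platform, carrying the coding sequence of the cyan fluorescent protein mTurquoise2 (mT2). It is built on a TOPO-type cloning backbone listed as TOPO 2-5. It replicates in E. coli from a high-copy ColE1/pUC-type origin and is selected with kanamycin through the Tn5-derived NeoR/KanR aminoglycoside phosphotransferase gene. The annotated sequence also contains a BleoR (Sh ble) cassette that confers bleomycin/Zeocin resistance, although the catalogue entry lists only kanamycin. The catalogue gives a total size of 4304 bp, whereas the deposited full sequence is 4,286 nt, a minor discrepancy the record does not explain.

The roughly 720 bp mTurquoise2 open reading frame was introduced by Gibson assembly. It lies downstream of the lac regulatory region (CAP binding site, lac promoter and lac operator), consistent with the recorded Plac promoter, so the fluorescent protein can be expressed in bacteria. An SP6 promoter sits upstream of the insert and an opposing T7 promoter sits downstream, as is typical of TOPO vector cloning sites. Beyond the insert are lacZα and ccdB fragments, remnants of the backbone's lacZα–ccdB selection system, in which inserts disrupt the toxin fusion. Short lacI, Tn5 transposase and bom fragments are also backbone leftovers rather than functional elements.

According to the record, the plasmid's purpose is to provide mT2 as a GMAP-compatible gene module, meaning a source of the fluorescent reporter sequence for assembly into larger constructs. The specific flanking GMAP homology sites are not annotated in the feature table.
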