Addgene plasmid #68491: TOPO mT2
Purpose: TOPO construct expressing mT2 for generation of GMAP-compatible gene
Depositing lab: Tyler Jacks. Depositing organization: Massachusetts Institute of Technology. Publication: A Modular Assembly Platform for Rapid Generation of DNA Constructs. Akama-Garren EH, Joshi NS, Tammela T, Chang GP, Wagner BL, Lee DY, Rideout Iii WM, Papagiannakopoulos T, Xue W, Jacks T. Sci Rep. 2016 Feb 18;6:16836. doi: 10.1038/srep16836. PubMed 26887506.
Backbone
  Vector backbone: TOPO 2-5
  Backbone size w/o insert (bp): 3584
  Total vector size (bp): 4304
  Vector type: Bacterial Expression ; GMAP
Growth in bacteria
  Bacterial resistance: Kanamycin, 50 μg/mL
  Growth temperature: 37°C
  Growth strain: Stbl3
  Copy number: Unknown
Gene/Insert
  Gene/Insert name: mTurquoise2 (alt name: mT2)
  Insert size (bp): 720
  Promoter: Plac
  Cloning method: Gibson Cloning
  Sequencing primers: 5′ CTAACTCGAACGCTAGCTGTGCGATCGTTT; 3′ AGAGTAATTCAACCCCAAACAACAACGTTT
Terms and licenses: Academic/Nonprofit Terms; Industry Terms: Not Available to Industry
How to cite: TOPO mT2 was a gift from Tyler Jacks (Addgene plasmid # 68491 ; http://n2t.net/addgene:68491 ; RRID:Addgene_68491)
