>Addgene plasmid #68491 | TOPO mT2 | addgene partial sequence | sequence record 123269 | pBR322ori-F 5'-GGGAAACGCCTGGTATCTTT-3'
TCTGACTTGAGCGTCGATTTTTGTGATGCTCGTCAGGGGGGCGGAGCCTATGGAAAAACGCCAGCAACGC
GGCCTTTTTACGGTTCCTGGCCTTTTGCTGGCCTTTTGCTCACATGTTCTTTCCTGCGTTATCCCCTGAT
TCTGTGGATAACCGTATTACCGCCTTTGAGTGAGCTGATACCGCTCGCCGCAGCCGAACGACCGAGCGCA
GCGAGTCAGTGAGCGAGGAAGCGGAAGAGCGCCCAATACGCAAACCGCCTCTCCCCGCGCGTTGGCCGAT
TCATTAATGCAGCTGGCACGACAGGTTTCCCGACTGGAAAGCGGGCAGTGAGCGCAACGCAATTAATGTG
AGTTAGCTCACTCATTAGGCACCCCAGGCTTTACACTTTATGCTTCCGGCTCGTATGTTGTGTGGAATTG
TGAGCGGATAACAATTTCACACAGGAAACAGCTATGACCATGATTACGCCAAGCTATTTAGGTGACACTA
TAGAATACTCAAGCTATGCATCAAGCTTGGTACCGAGCTCGGATCCTAACTCGAACGCTAGCTGTGCGAT
CGTTTACCATGGTGTCCAAGGGCGAGGAACTGTTCACCGGCGTGGTGCCCATCCTGGTGGAACTGGATGG
CGACGTGAACGGCCACAAGTTCAGCGTGTCCGGCGAGGGCGAAGGCGACGCCACATACGGAAAGCTGACC
CTGAAGTTCATCTGCACCACCGGCAAGCTGCCCGTGCCTTGGCCTACCCTCGTGACCACACTGTCTTGGG
GCGTGCAGTGCTTCGCCAGATACCCCGACCATATGAAGCAGCACGACTTCTTCAAGAGCGCCATGCCCGA
GGGCTACGTGCAGGAAAGAACCATCTTCTTTAAAGACGACGGCAACTACAAGACCAGGGCCGAAGTGAAG
TTCGAGGGCGACACCCTCGTGAACAGAATCGAGCTGAAGGGCATCGACTTCAAAGAGGACGGCAACATCC
TGGGCCACAAGCTGGAGTACAACTACTTCAGCGACAACGTGTACATCACCGCCGACAAGCAGAAGAACGG
CATCAAGGCCAACTTCAAGATCCGGCACAACATCGAGGACGGCGGCGTGCAGCTGGCCGA
