>Addgene plasmid #68491 | TOPO mT2 | addgene partial sequence | sequence record 123272 | ccdb-rev 5'-ATATGCACCACCGGGTAAAG-3'
GCAGACGTGCACTGGCCAGGGGGATCACCATCCGTCGCCCCGGCGTGTCAATAATATCACTCTGTACATC
CACAAACAGACGATAACGGCTCTCTCTTTTATAGGTGTAAACCTTAAACTGCCGTACGTATAGGCTGCGC
AACTGTTGGGAAGGGCGATCGGTGCGGGCCTCTTCGCTATTACGCCAGCTGGCGAAAGGGGGATGTGCTG
CAAGGCGATTAAGTTGGGTAACGCCAGGGTTTTCCCAGTCACGACGTTGTAAAACGACGGCCAGTGAATT
GTAATACGACTCACTATAGGGCGAATTGGGCCCTCTAGATGCATGCTCGAGCGGCCGCCAGTGTGATGGA
TATCTGCAGAATTCCAGCACACTGGCGGCCGTTACTAGTGGATCCAGAGTAATTCAACCCCAAACAACAA
CGTTTCTTGTACAGCTCGTCCATGCCCAGGGTGATGCCAGCGGCGGTCACGAATTCCAGCAGCACCATGT
GGTCCCTCTTCTCGTTGGGGTCCTTGCTCAGCTTGCTCTGGGTGCTCAGGTAGTGGTTGTCAGGCAGCAG
CACAGGGCCGTCGCCGATAGGGGTGTTCTGCTGGTAGTGATCGGCCAGCTGCACGCCGCCGTCCTCGATG
TTGTGCCGGATCTTGAAGTTGGCCTTGATGCCGTTCTTCTGCTTGTCGGCGGTGATGTACACGTTGTCGC
TGAAGTAGTTGTACTCCAGCTTGTGGCCCAGGATGTTGCCGTCCTCTTTGAAGTCGATGCCCTTCAGCTC
GATTCTGTTCACGAGGGTGTCGCCCTCGAACTTCACTTCGGCCCTGGTCTTGTAGTTGCCGTCGTCTTTA
AAGAAGATGGTTCTTTCCTGCACGTAGCCCTCGGGCATGGCGCTCTTGAAGAAGTCGTGCTGCTTCATAT
GGTCGGGGTATCTGGCGAAGCACTGCACGCCCCAAGACAGTGTGGTCACGAGGGTAGGCCAAG
